>Addgene plasmid #202461 | pGCNK58 | addgene full sequence | sequence record 403118 | Addgene NGS Result
AACGAGAGAGGATGCTCACGATACGGGTTACTGATGATGAACATGCCCGGTTACTGGAACGTTGTGAGGG
TAAACAACTGGCGGTATGGATGCGGCGGGACCAGAGAAAAATCACTCAGGGTCAATGCCAGCGCTTCGTT
AATACAGATGTAGGTGTTCCACAGGGTAGCCAGCAGCATCCTGCGATGCAGATCCGGAACATAATGGTGC
AGGGCGCTGACTTCCGCGTTTCCAGACTTTACGAAACACGGAAACCGAAGACCATTCATGTTGTTGCTCA
GGTCGCAGACGTTTTGCAGCAGCAGTCGCTTCACGTTCGCTCGCGTATCGGTGATTCATTCTGCTAACCA
GTAAGGCAACCCCGCCAGCCTAGCCGGGTCCTCAACGACAGGAGCACGATCATGCGCACCCGTGGCCAGG
ACCCAACGCTGCCCGAGATGCGCCGCGTGCGGCTGCTGGAGATGGCGGACGCGATGGATATGTTCTGCCA
AGGGTTGGTTTGCGCATTCACAGTTCTCCGCAAGAATTGATTGGCTCCAATTCTTGGAGTGGTGAATCCG
TTAGCGAGGTGCCGCCGGCTTCCATTCAGGTCGAGGTGGCCCGGCTCCATGCACCGCGACGCAACGCGGG
GAGGCAGACAAGGTATAGGGCGGCGCCTACAATCCATGCCAACCCGTTCCATGTGCTCGCCGAGGCGGCA
TAAATCGCCGTGACGATCAGCGGTCCAATGATCGAAGTTAGGCTGGTAAGAGCCGCGAGCGATCCTTGAA
GCTGTCCCTGATGGTCGTCATCTACCTGCCTGGACAGCATGGCCTGCAACGCGGGCATCCCGATGCCGCC
GGAAGCGAGAAGAATCATAATGGGGAAGGCCATCCAGCCTCGCGTCGCGAACGCCAGCAAGACGTAGCCC
AGCGCGTCGGCCGCCATGCCGGCGATAATGGCCTGCTTCTCGCCGAAACGTTTGGTGGCGGGACCAGTGA
CGAAGGCTTGAGCGAGGGCGTGCAAGATTCCGAATACCGCAAGCGACAGGCCGATCATCGTCGCGCTCCA
GCGAAAGCGGTCCTCGCCGAAAATGACCCAGAGCGCTGCCGGCACCTGTCCTACGAGTTGCATGATAAAG
AAGACAGTCATAAGTGCGGCGACGATAGTCATGCCCCGCGCCCACCGGAAGGAGCTGACTGGGTTGAAGG
CTCTCAAGGGCATCGGTCGACGCTCTCCCTTATGCGACTCCTGCATTAGGAAGCAGCCCAGTAGTAGGTT
GAGGCCGTTGAGCACCGCCGCCGCAAGGAATGGTGCATGCAAGGAGATGGCGCCCAACAGTCCCCCGGCC
ACGGGGCCTGCCACCATACCCACGCCGAAACAAGCGCTCATGAGCCCGAAGTGGCGAGCCCGATCTTCCC
CATCGGTGATGTCGGCGATATAGGCGCCAGCAACCGCACCTGTGGCGCCGGTGATGCCGGCCACGATGCG
TCCGGCGTAGAGGATCGAGATCTCGATCCCGCGAAATTAATACGACTCACTATAGGGAGACCACAACGGT
TTCCCTCTAGAAATAATTTTGTTTAACTTTAAGAAGGAGATATACATATGAAAGATCCGGCGGCGCTGAA
ACGCGCGCGTAACACAGAAGCTGCGCGTCGTAGCCGTGCTCGTAAACTGCAGCGTATGAAGCAGCTCGAG
GATAAAGTGGAAGAACTCTTAAGCAAAAACTACCACCTGGAAAACGAAGTGGCACGTCTGAAAAAGCTTG
TGGGTGAGCGTTAATGAGCTCTCGAGTCTAGAATCGGATCCGGCTGCTAACAAAGCCCGAAAGGAAGCTG
AGTTGGCTGCTGCCACCGCTGAGCAATAACTAGCATAACCCCTTGGGGCCTCTAAACGGGTCTTGAGGGG
TTTTTTGCTGAAAGGAGGAACTATATCCGGATATCCACAGGACGGGTGTGGTCGCCATGATCGCGTAGTC
GATAGTGGCTCCAAGTAGCGAAGCGAGCAGGACTGGGCGGCGGCCAAAGCGGTCGGACAGTGCTCCGAGA
ACGGGTGCGCATAGAAATTGCATCAACGCATATAGCGCTAGCAGCACGCCATAGTGACTGGCGATGCTGT
CGGAATGGACGATATCCCGCAAGAGGCCCGGCAGTACCGGCATAACCAAGCCTATGCCTACAGCATCCAG
GGTGACGGTGCCGAGGATGACGATGAGCGCATTGTTAGATTTCATACACGGTGCCTGACTGCGTTAGCAA
TTTAACTGTGATAAACTACCGCATTAAAGCTTATCGATGATAAGCTGTCAAACATGAGAATTCTTGAAGA
CGAAAGGGCCTCGTGATACGCCTATTTTTATAGGTTAATGTCATGATAATAATGGTTTCTTAGACGTCAG
GTGGCACTTTTCGGGGAAATGTGCGCGGAACCCCTATTTGTTTATTTTTCTAAATACATTCAAATATGTA
TCCGCTCATGAGACAATAACCCTGATAAATGCTTCAATAATATTGAAAAAGGAAGAGTATGAGTATTCAA
CATTTCCGTGTCGCCCTTATTCCCTTTTTTGCGGCATTTTGCCTTCCTGTTTTTGCTCACCCAGAAACGC
TGGTGAAAGTAAAAGATGCTGAAGATCAGTTGGGTGCACGAGTGGGTTACATCGAACTGGATCTCAACAG
CGGTAAGATCCTTGAGAGTTTTCGCCCCGAAGAACGTTTTCCAATGATGAGCACTTTTAAAGTTCTGCTA
TGTGGCGCGGTATTATCCCGTGTTGACGCCGGGCAAGAGCAACTCGGTCGCCGCATACACTATTCTCAGA
ATGACTTGGTTGAGTACTCACCAGTCACAGAAAAGCATCTTACGGATGGCATGACAGTAAGAGAATTATG
CAGTGCTGCCATAACCATGAGTGATAACACTGCGGCCAACTTACTTCTGACAACGATCGGAGGACCGAAG
GAGCTAACCGCTTTTTTGCACAACATGGGGGATCATGTAACTCGCCTTGATCGTTGGGAACCGGAGCTGA
ATGAAGCCATACCAAACGACGAGCGTGACACCACGATGCCTGCAGCAATGGCAACAACGTTGCGCAAACT
ATTAACTGGCGAACTACTTACTCTAGCTTCCCGGCAACAATTAATAGACTGGATGGAGGCGGATAAAGTT
GCAGGACCACTTCTGCGCTCGGCCCTTCCGGCTGGCTGGTTTATTGCTGATAAATCTGGAGCCGGTGAGC
GTGGGTCTCGCGGTATCATTGCAGCACTGGGGCCAGATGGTAAGCCCTCCCGTATCGTAGTTATCTACAC
GACGGGGAGTCAGGCAACTATGGATGAACGAAATAGACAGATCGCTGAGATAGGTGCCTCACTGATTAAG
CATTGGTAACTGTCAGACCAAGTTTACTCATATATACTTTAGATTGATTTAAAACTTCATTTTTAATTTA
AAAGGATCTAGGTGAAGATCCTTTTTGATAATCTCATGACCAAAATCCCTTAACGTGAGTTTTCGTTCCA
CTGAGCGTCAGACCCCGTAGAAAAGATCAAAGGATCTTCTTGAGATCCTTTTTTTCTGCGCGTAATCTGC
TGCTTGCAAACAAAAAAACCACCGCTACCAGCGGTGGTTTGTTTGCCGGATCAAGAGCTACCAACTCTTT
TTCCGAAGGTAACTGGCTTCAGCAGAGCGCAGATACCAAATACTGTCCTTCTAGTGTAGCCGTAGTTAGG
CCACCACTTCAAGAACTCTGTAGCACCGCCTACATACCTCGCTCTGCTAATCCTGTTACCAGTGGCTGCT
GCCAGTGGCGATAAGTCGTGTCTTACCGGGTTGGACTCAAGACGATAGTTACCGGATAAGGCGCAGCGGT
CGGGCTGAACGGGGGGTTCGTGCACACAGCCCAGCTTGGAGCGAACGACCTACACCGAACTGAGATACCT
ACAGCGTGAGCTATGAGAAAGCGCCACGCTTCCCGAAGGGAGAAAGGCGGACAGGTATCCGGTAAGCGGC
AGGGTCGGAACAGGAGAGCGCACGAGGGAGCTTCCAGGGGGAAACGCCTGGTATCTTTATAGTCCTGTCG
GGTTTCGCCACCTCTGACTTGAGCGTCGATTTTTGTGATGCTCGTCAGGGGGGCGGAGCCTATGGAAAAA
CGCCAGCAACGCGGCCTTTTTACGGTTCCTGGCCTTTTGCTGGCCTTTTGCTCACATGTTCTTTCCTGCG
TTATCCCCTGATTCTGTGGATAACCGTATTACCGCCTTTGAGTGAGCTGATACCGCTCGCCGCAGCCGAA
CGACCGAGCGCAGCGAGTCAGTGAGCGAGGAAGCGGAAGAGCGCCTGATGCGGTATTTTCTCCTTACGCA
TCTGTGCGGTATTTCACACCGCAATGGTGCACTCTCAGTACAATCTGCTCTGATGCCGCATAGTTAAGCC
AGTATACACTCCGCTATCGCTACGTGACTGGGTCATGGCTGCGCCCCGACACCCGCCAACACCCGCTGAC
GCGCCCTGACGGGCTTGTCTGCTCCCGGCATCCGCTTACAGACAAGCTGTGACCGTCTCCGGGAGCTGCA
TGTGTCAGAGGTTTTCACCGTCATCACCGAAACGCGCGAGGCAGCTGCGGTAAAGCTCATCAGCGTGGTC
GTGAAGCGATTCACAGATGTCTGCCTGTTCATCCGCGTCCAGCTCGTTGAGTTTCTCCAGAAGCGTTAAT
GTCTGGCTTCTGATAAAGCGGGCCATGTTAAGGGCGGTTTTTTCCTGTTTGGTCACTGATGCCTCCGTGT
AAGGGGGATTTCTGTTCATGGGGGTAATGATACCGATGA
Features (pLannotate 1.2.2; 14 found; start..end, strand, type, name):
    586..1486    -  CDS            TcR (fragment): tetracycline efflux protein; tet; confers resistance to tetracycline
   1508..1526    +  promoter       T7 promoter: promoter for bacteriophage T7 RNA polymerase
   1558..1580    +  RBS            RBS: efficient ribosome binding site from bacteriophage T7 gene 10 (Olins and Rangwala, 1989)
   1594..1761    +  CDS            GCN4 (fragment): GCN4_YEAST - Also known as AAS101 From Saccharomyces cerevisiae (strain ATCC 204508 / S288c) (Baker's yeast).
   1793..1842    +  CDS            SET1 (fragment): solubility-enhancement tag derived from T7 phage gene 10B
   1850..1897    +  terminator     T7 terminator: transcription terminator for bacteriophage T7 RNA polymerase
   1923..2215    -  CDS            TcR (fragment): tetracycline efflux protein; tet; confers resistance to tetracycline
   2263..2291    -  promoter       tet promoter: E. coli promoter for tetracycline efflux protein gene
   2404..2508    +  promoter       AmpR promoter: bla
   2509..3369    +  CDS            AmpR: β-lactamase; bla; confers resistance to ampicillin, carbenicillin, and related antibiotics
   3540..4128    +  rep_origin     ori: high-copy-number ColE1/pMB1/pBR322/pUC origin of replication
   4314..4453    -  misc_feature   bom: basis of mobility region from pBR322
   4555..4746    -  CDS            rop: Rop protein, which maintains plasmids at low copy number; rop
   4763..344     +  CDS            YPB1_ECOLX (across the origin): Protein predicted: Swiss-Prot protein existence level 4. From Escherichia coli.
