[The description below was written by a language model from this plasmid's Addgene catalogue record and pLannotate feature annotations shown in this document.]
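Description:
pGCNK58 is a bacterial expression plasmid built on the pET3b backbone for producing the DNA-binding domain of the Saccharomyces cerevisiae transcription factor GCN4 in E. coli. The sequenced record is about 4.8 kb and shows the typical pBR322-derived architecture of early pET vectors: a ColE1/pMB1-type origin together with the bom mobility region and the rop gene, which moderates copy number, and a β-lactamase gene under its own promoter for ampicillin selection. The tetracycline resistance gene appears only as two fragments flanking the expression cassette, consistent with the T7 cassette having been inserted into it, so tetracycline resistance is not expected to be functional.

The payload is a 177 bp insert encoding GCN4 residues 226–281, comprising the basic region and leucine zipper (bZIP), preceded by a two-residue Met-Lys extension at the N-terminus. It sits downstream of a T7 promoter and the efficient ribosome binding site from phage T7 gene 10, and is followed by a T7 terminator, so expression depends on a host that supplies T7 RNA polymerase. No lac operator or lacI is annotated. A short fragment annotated as a T7 gene 10-derived sequence lies between the GCN4 coding region and the terminator; this is probably residual vector sequence beyond the insert rather than a fused tag, though the record does not say so explicitly, and no affinity tag is listed. According to the record and associated literature, the resulting peptide has been used for structural and biophysical studies of the GCN4 bZIP domain, including its folding upon specific DNA binding, crystallography of the protein–DNA complex, and analysis of the dynamics of the intrinsically disordered basic region.
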