Addgene plasmid #202461: pGCNK58
Purpose: Plasmid for the expression of the basic region and leucine zipper domain of the Saccharomyces cerevisiae transcription factor GCN4 in bacterial cells
Depositing lab: Stephen Harrison & Arthur Palmer. Depositing organization: Harvard Medical School. Publication: Folding transition in the DNA-binding domain of GCN4 on specific binding to DNA. Weiss MA, Ellenberger T, Wobbe CR, Lee JP, Harrison SC, Struhl K. Nature. 1990 Oct 11;347(6293):575-8. doi: 10.1038/347575a0. PubMed 2145515.
Backbone
  Vector backbone: pet3b
  Vector type: Bacterial Expression
Growth in bacteria
  Bacterial resistance: Ampicillin, 100 μg/mL
  Growth temperature: 37°C
  Growth strain: DH5alpha
  Copy number: Unknown
Gene/Insert
  Gene/Insert name: Residues 226-281 of Sacchromyces cerevisiae GCN4 plus an N-terminal Met-Lys extension (alt name: MKDPAALKRARNTEAARRSRARKLQRMKQLEDKVEELLSKNYHLENEVARLKKLVGER)
  Species: S. cerevisiae (budding yeast)
  Insert size (bp): 177
  Entrez Gene: GCN4 (a.k.a. YEL009C, AAS101, AAS3, ARG9)
Terms and licenses: Academic/Nonprofit Terms; Industry Terms: Not Available to Industry
Depositor comments: Dynamics of GCN4 facilitate DNA interaction: a model-free analysis of an intrinsically disordered region. Gill ML, Byrd RA, Palmer AG III. Phys Chem Chem Phys. 2016 Feb 17;18(8):5839-49. doi: 10.1039/c5cp06197k. The GCN4 basic region leucine zipper binds DNA as a dimer of uninterrupted a-helices: crystal structure of the protein-DNA complex. Ellenberger, T. E., Brandl, C. J., Struhl, K. & Harrison, S. C. (1992). Cell, 71, 1223-1237. PMID 1473154.
How to cite: pGCNK58 was a gift from Stephen Harrison & Arthur Palmer (Addgene plasmid # 202461 ; http://n2t.net/addgene:202461 ; RRID:Addgene_202461)
