>Addgene plasmid #202461 | pGCNK58 | depositor partial sequence | sequence record 393403 | T7 primer
TTGTTTAACTTTAAGAAGGAGATATACATATGAAAGATCCGGCGGCGCTGAAACGCGCGCGTAACACAGA
AGCTGCGCGTCGTAGCCGTGCTCGTAAACTGCAGCGTATGAAGCAGCTCGAGGATAAAGTGGAAGAACTC
TTAAGCAAAAACTACCACCTGGAAAACGAAGTGGCACGTCTGAAAAAGCTTGTGGGTGAGCGTTAATGAG
CTCTCGAGTCTAGAATCGGATCCGGCTGCTAACAAAGCCCGAAAGGAAGCTGAGTTGGCTGCTGCCACCG
CTGAGCAATAACTAGCATAACCCCTTGGGGCCTCTAAACGGGTCTTGAGGGGTTTTTTGCTGAAAGGAGG
AACTATATCCGGATATCCACAGGACGGGTGTGGTCGCCATGATCGCGTAGTCGATAGTGGCTCCAAGTAG
CGAAGCGAGCAGGACTGGGCGGCGGCCAAAGCGGTCGGACAGTGCTCCGAGAACGGGTGCGCATAGAAAT
TGCATCAACGCATATAGCGCTAGCAGCACGCCATAGTGACTGGCGATGCTGTCGGAATGGACGATATCCC
GCAAGAGGCCCGGCAGTACCGGCATAACCAAGCCTATGCCTACAGCATCCAGGGTGACGGTGCCGAGGAT
GACGATGAGCGCATTGTTAGATTTCATACACGGTGCCTGACTGCGTTAGCAATTTAACTGTGATAAACTA
CCGCATTAAAGCTTATCGATGATAAGCTGTCAAACATGAGAATTCTTGA
